Addgene plasmid #237047: SmBiT-KRAS(G12D) BiBiT-Ready Vector
Purpose: Express SmBiT-KRAS(G12D) Fusion Protein in Mammalian Cells under a CMV promoter
Depositing lab: Promega Corporation.
Backbone
  Vector backbone: pFN218K SmBiT CMV-BlastFlexi Vector
  Vector type: Mammalian Expression
  Selectable markers: Blasticidin
Growth in bacteria
  Bacterial resistance: Kanamycin, 50 μg/mL
  Growth temperature: 37°C
  Growth strain: JM109
  Copy number: High Copy
Gene/Insert
  Gene/Insert name: KRAS
  Species: H. sapiens (human)
  Mutation: G12D
  Entrez Gene: KRAS (a.k.a. 'C-K-RAS, C-K-RAS, CFC2, K-RAS2A, K-RAS2B, K-RAS4A, K-RAS4B, K-Ras, K-Ras 2, KI-RAS, KRAS1, KRAS2, NS, NS3, OES, RALD, RASK2, c-Ki-ras, c-Ki-ras2)
  Promoter: CMV
  Tag / fusion protein: SmBiT (N terminal on backbone)
  Cloning method: Other
Terms and licenses: Academic/Nonprofit Terms; Industry Terms
How to cite: SmBiT-KRAS(G12D) BiBiT-Ready Vector was a gift from Promega Corporation (Addgene plasmid # 237047)
