[The description below was written by a language model from this plasmid's Addgene catalogue record and pLannotate feature annotations shown in this document.]
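Description:
SmBiT-KRAS(G12D) BiBiT-Ready Vector is a mammalian expression plasmid built on the pFN218K SmBiT CMV-BlastFlexi backbone. It is designed to produce human KRAS carrying the oncogenic G12D substitution as a fusion to SmBiT, the small peptide subunit of the split NanoLuc (NanoBiT) luciferase, placed at the N terminus by the backbone. According to the catalogue fields, the plasmid is maintained at high copy in E. coli under kanamycin selection and carries a blasticidin marker for selecting transfected mammalian cells.

The annotated sequence record is only about 2 kb, which is too short to hold a complete plasmid of this type. It shows no origin of replication, kanamycin resistance gene or blasticidin cassette, so the table evidently covers only the expression region. Within it, the CMV immediate-early enhancer and promoter sit upstream of a chimeric β-globin/immunoglobulin intron, which generally improves transcript processing and expression. A T7 promoter follows, which could allow in vitro transcription, and then the K-Ras coding sequence. Downstream lie a short multiple-cloning-site remnant, a small fragment annotated as SET1 that may simply be a homology hit, and an SV40 polyadenylation signal with an adjacent large T antigen fragment typical of that SV40 region. The SmBiT tag is not annotated separately, probably because it is very short; it would be expected between the T7 promoter and KRAS.

The record does not describe the application beyond expression of the fusion. SmBiT fusions are generally paired with a LgBiT-tagged partner, so that association of the two proteins reconstitutes luciferase activity. This would suit live-cell assays of KRAS(G12D) protein interactions or their disruption by inhibitors.
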