Features (pLannotate 1.2.2; 9 found; start..end, strand, type, name):
    186..385     -  promoter       CMV promoter: human cytomegalovirus (CMV) immediate early promoter
    387..752     -  enhancer       CMV enhancer: human cytomegalovirus immediate early enhancer
    817..900     +  CDS            large T antigen (fragment): large T antigen from SV40 (simian virus 40)
    923..1044    +  polyA_signal   SV40 poly(A) signal: SV40 polyadenylation signal
   1070..1119    -  CDS            SET1 (fragment): solubility-enhancement tag derived from T7 phage gene 10B
   1126..1181    -  misc_feature   MCS: pUC18/19 multiple cloning site
   1190..1756    -  CDS            K-Ras: human small GTPase proto-oncoprotein
   1860..1878    -  promoter       T7 promoter: promoter for bacteriophage T7 RNA polymerase
   1922..47      -  intron         chimeric intron (across the origin): chimera between introns from human β-globin and immunoglobulin heavy chain genes
>Addgene plasmid #237047 | SmBiT-KRAS(G12D) BiBiT-Ready Vector | addgene full sequence | sequence record 486868 | Addgene NGS Result
AGTTTCTATTGGTCTCCTTAAACCTGTCTTGTAACCTTGATACTTACCTGCCCAGTGCCTCACGACCAAC
TTCTGCAGCTTAAGTTCGAGACTGTTGTGTCAGAAGCACTGACTGCGTTAGCAATTTAACTGTGATAAAC
TACCGCAATAAAGCTTCTAGTGATCTGACGGTTCACTAAACCAGCTCTGCTTATATAGACCTCCCACCGT
ACACGCCTACCGCCCATTTGCGTCAACGGGGCGGGGTTATTACGACATTTTGGAAAGTCCCGTTGATTTT
GGTGCCAAAACAAACTCCCATTGACGTCAATGGGGTGGAGACTTGGAAATCCCCGTGAGTCAAACCGCTA
TCCACGCCCATTGGTGTACTGCCAAAACCGCATCACCATGGTAATAGCGATGACTAATACGTAGATGTAC
TGCCAAGTAGGAAAGTCCCGTAAGGTCATGTACTGGGCATAATGCCAGGCGGGCCATTTACCGTCATTGA
CGTCAATAGGGGGCGGACTTGGCATATGATACACTTGATGTACTGCCAAGTGGGCAGTTTACCGTAAATA
CTCCACCCATTGACGTCAATGGAAAGTCCCTATTGGCGTTACTATGGGAACATACGTCATTATTGACGTC
AATGGGCGGGGGTCGTTGGGCGGTCAGCCAGGCGGGCCATTTACCGTAAGTTATGTAACGCGGAACTCCA
TATATGGGCTATGAACTAATGACCCCGTAATTGATTACTATTAATAACTAGTGGCGCGCCATAATCCTAG
GCTCTCGTACGAAGTCAGCTGATAACGTCGACGTATTGCGGCCGCGGATCATAATCAGCCATACCACATT
TGTAGAGGTTTTACTTGCTTTAAAAAACCTCCCACACCTCCCCCTGAACCTGAAACATAAAATGAATGCA
ATTGTTGTTGTTAACTTGTTTATTGCAGCTTATAATGGTTACAAATAAAGCAATAGCATCACAAATTTCA
CAAATAAAGCATTTTTTTCACTGCATTCTAGTTGTGGTTTGTCCAAACTCATCAATGTATCTTATCATGT
CTGCTCGAAGCGGCCTTGCTCAGCGGTGGCAGCAGCCAACTCAGCTTCCTTTCGGGCTTTGTTAGCAGCC
GGATCAGCTTGCATGCCTGCAGGTCGACTCTAGAGGATCCCCGGGTACCGAGCCCGAATTCGTTTAAACT
TACATAATTACACACTTTGTCTTTGACTTCTTTTTCTTCTTTTTACCATCTTTGCTCATCTTTTCTTTAT
GTTTTCGAATTTCTCGAACTAATGTATAGAAGGCATCATCAACACCCTGTCTTGTCTTTGCTGATGTTTC
AATAAAAGGAATTCCATAACTTCTTGCTAAGTCCTGAGCCTGTTTTGTGTCTACTGTTCTAGAAGGCAAA
TCACATTTATTTCCTACTAGGACCATAGGTACATCTTCAGAGTCCTTAACTCTTTTAATTTGTTCTCTAT
AATGGTGAATATCTTCAAATGATTTAGTATTATTTATGGCAAATACACAAAGAAAGCCCTCCCCAGTCCT
CATGTACTGGTCCCTCATTGCACTGTACTCCTCTTGACCTGCTGTGTCGAGAATATCCAAGAGACAGGTT
TCTCCATCAATTACTACTTGCTTCCTGTAGGAATCCTCTATTGTTGGATCATATTCGTCCACAAAATGAT
TCTGAATTAGCTGTATCGTCAAGGCACTCTTGCCTACGCCGTCAGCTCCAACTACCACAAGTTTATATTC
AGTCATGGCGATCGCACCGCTCGAGCCTCCACCTCCGCTCCCGCCACCACCGGAGCTCCCGAGAATCTCC
TCGAACAGCCGGTAGCCGGTCACCATGGTGAGCGCTAGCCCTATAGTGAGTCGTATTAATACTCTAGCCT
TAAGAGCTGTAATTGAACTGGGAGTGGACACCTGTGGAGAGAAAGGCAAAGTGGATGTCAGTAAGACCAA
TAGGTGCCTATCAGAAACGCAAGAGTCTTCTCTGTCTCGACAAGCCC
